Addgene plasmid #184798: pAAV-SYN-L-sDarken
Purpose: Low affinity version of the Serotonin Sensor sDarken under the control of a hSyn Promoter.
Depositing lab: Olivia Masseck. Depositing organization: Universitaet Bremen. Publication: Next generation genetically encoded fluorescent sensors for serotonin. Kubitschke M, Muller M, Wallhorn L, Pulin M, Mittag M, Pollok S, Ziebarth T, Bremshey S, Gerdey J, Claussen KC, Renken K, Gross J, Gneisse P, Meyer N, Wiegert JS, Reiner A, Fuhrmann M, Masseck OA. Nat Commun. 2022 Dec 6;13(1):7525. doi: 10.1038/s41467-022-35200-w. PubMed 36473867.
Backbone
  Vector backbone: pAAV
  Backbone size w/o insert (bp): 4368
  Total vector size (bp): 6048
  Vector type: Mammalian Expression, AAV
Growth in bacteria
  Bacterial resistance: Ampicillin, 100 μg/mL
  Growth temperature: 37°C
  Growth strain: NEB Stable
  Copy number: Low Copy
Gene/Insert
  Gene/Insert name: L-sDarken
  Species: Synthetic
  Insert size (bp): 1680
  GenBank ID: 3350
  Promoter: hSyn
  Cloning method: Unknown
  Sequencing primers: 5′ GCAAATGGGCGGTAGGCGT; 3′ AACCATTATAAGCTGCAATAAAC
Terms and licenses: Academic/Nonprofit Terms; Industry Terms: Not Available to Industry
Depositor comments: Please visit https://doi.org/10.1101/2022.03.10.483799 for bioRxiv preprint.
How to cite: pAAV-SYN-L-sDarken was a gift from Olivia Masseck (Addgene plasmid # 184798 ; http://n2t.net/addgene:184798 ; RRID:Addgene_184798)
