[The description below was written by a language model from this plasmid's Addgene catalogue record and pLannotate feature annotations shown in this document.]
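Description:
pAAV-SYN-L-sDarken is an adeno-associated virus transfer plasmid (pAAV backbone, about 6.0 kb in total) for neuronal expression of L-sDarken, the low-affinity variant of the genetically encoded fluorescent serotonin sensor sDarken. It is maintained in E. coli through a ColE1/pUC-type origin and selected with ampicillin via the β-lactamase gene and its own promoter. An f1 phage origin is also present. The catalogue lists the plasmid as low copy and propagated in a recombination-deficient strain, which is usual practice for preserving the repeat-rich AAV2 inverted terminal repeats. Short annotated fragments of lacZα, lacI and SV40 large T antigen appear to be backbone remnants rather than functional elements.

Between the two AAV2 ITRs, which define the segment packaged into recombinant AAV particles, lies a single expression cassette. The human synapsin I promoter restricts expression to neurons and drives a synthetic open reading frame of roughly 1.7 kb. In it, a green fluorescent protein annotated as cEGFP is inserted between an N-terminal portion matching the human 5-HT1A receptor and a C-terminal serotonin-receptor segment. The automated annotation assigns that C-terminal segment to a 5-HT1B homologue, most likely because of sequence similarity among these receptors. This architecture couples serotonin binding at the receptor scaffold to a change in fluorescence. A WPRE downstream enhances transcript stability and expression, and a bovine growth hormone polyadenylation signal terminates the transcript.

The construct can be transfected directly into mammalian cells or used to produce AAV for delivery to neurons. The low-affinity version is intended for imaging serotonin dynamics. The record does not specify the mutation that lowers the affinity.
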