Features (pLannotate 1.2.2; 16 found; start..end, strand, type, name):
    253..322     -  CDS            lacZα (fragment): LacZα fragment of β-galactosidase; lacZ fragment
    317..449     -  repeat_region  AAV2 ITR (fragment): inverted terminal repeat of adeno-associated virus serotype 2 inverted
    549..996     +  promoter       hSyn promoter: human synapsin I promoter; confers neuron-specific expression (Kügler et al., 2003)
   1015..1686    +  CDS            HTR1A (fragment): 5HT1A_HUMAN - Also known as ADRB2RL1, ADRBRL1. Experimental evidence at protein level: Swiss-Prot protein existence level 1. G-protein coupled receptor for 5-hydroxytryptamine (serotonin). Also functions as a receptor for various drugs and psychoactive substances. Ligand binding causes a conformation change that triggers signaling via guanine nucleotide-binding proteins (G proteins) and modulates the activity of down-stream effectors, such as adenylate cyclase. Beta-arrestin family members inhibit signaling via G proteins and mediate activation of alternative signaling pathways. Signaling inhi
   1690..2424    +  CDS            cEGFP: cEGFP is a basic (constitutively fluorescent) green fluorescent protein published in 2008, derived from Aequorea victoria.
   2440..2664    +  CDS            HTR1B (fragment): 5HT1B_PIG - Experimental evidence at transcript level: Swiss-Prot protein existence level 2. G-protein coupled receptor for 5-hydroxytryptamine (serotonin). Also functions as a receptor for various alkaloids and psychoactive substances. Ligand binding causes a conformation change that triggers signaling via guanine nucleotide-binding proteins (G proteins) and modulates the activity of down-stream effectors, such as adenylate cyclase. Signaling inhibits adenylate cyclase activity. Arrestin family members inhibit signaling via G proteins and mediate activation of alternative signaling pathways.
   2695..2719    +  misc_feature   MCS (fragment): pBluescript multiple cloning site
   2719..3307    +  misc_feature   WPRE: woodchuck hepatitis virus posttranscriptional regulatory element
   3348..3555    +  polyA_signal   bGH poly(A) signal: bovine growth hormone polyadenylation signal
   3586..3654    -  CDS            large T antigen (fragment): large T antigen from SV40 (simian virus 40)
   3725..3858    +  repeat_region  AAV2 ITR: inverted terminal repeat of adeno-associated virus serotype 2 inverted
   3852..3908    -  CDS            lacI (fragment): lac repressor; lacI; The lac repressor binds to the lac operator to inhibit transcription in E. coli. This inhibition can be relieved by adding lactose or isopropyl-β-D-thiogalactopyranoside (IPTG).
   4091..4679    -  rep_origin     ori: high-copy-number ColE1/pMB1/pBR322/pUC origin of replication
   4850..5710    -  CDS            AmpR: β-lactamase; bla; confers resistance to ampicillin, carbenicillin, and related antibiotics
   5711..5815    -  promoter       AmpR promoter: bla
   5868..248     -  rep_origin     f1 ori (across the origin) (sequence partly withheld): f1 bacteriophage origin of replication; arrow indicates direction of (+) strand synthesis
>Addgene plasmid #184798 | pAAV-SYN-L-sDarken | addgene full sequence | sequence record 365039 | Addgene Partial NGS Result
GGGCGATGGCCCACTACGTGAACCATCACCCT
[91 nt withheld, positions 33-123]
G
[124 nt withheld, positions 125-248]
CCCATTCGCCATTCAGGCTGCGCAACTGTTGGGAAGGGCGATCGGTGCGGGCCTCTTCGCTATTACGCCA
GCTGCGCGCTCGCTCGCTCACTGAGGCCGCCCGGGCAAAGCCCGGGCGTCGGGCGACCTTTGGTCGCCCG
GCCTCAGTGAGCGAGCGAGCGCGCAGAGAGGGAGTGGCCAACTCCATCACTAGGGGTTCCTTGTAGTTAA
TGATTAACCCGCCATGCTACTTATCTACGTAGCCATGCTCTAGGAAGATCGTAGGTTAATTAATCTAGAC
TGCAGAGGGCCCTGCGTATGAGTGCAAGTGGGTTTTAGGACCAGGATGAGGCGGGGTGGGGGTGCCTACC
TGACGACCGACCCCGACCCACTGGACAAGCACCCAACCCCCATTCCCCAAATTGCGCATCCCCTATCAGA
GAGGGGGAGGGGAAACAGGATGCGGCGAGGCGCGTGCGCACTGCCAGCTTCAGCACCGCGGACAGTGCCT
TCGCCCCCGCCTGGCGGCGCGCGCCACCGCCGCCTCAGCACTGAAGGCGCGCTGACGTCACTCGCCGGTC
CCCCGCAAACTCCCCTTCCCGGCCACCTTGGTCGCGTCCGCGCCGCCGCCGGCCCAGCCGGACCGCACCA
CGCGAGGCGCGAGATAGGGGGGCACGGGCGCGACCATCTGCGCTGCGGCGCCGGCGACTCAGCGCTGCCT
CAGTCTGCGGTGGGCAGCGGAGGAGTCGTGTCGTGCCTGAGAGCGCAGTCGAGAGGATCCGCCACCATGG
ATGTGCTCAGCCCTGGTCAGGGCAACAACACCACATCACCACCGGCTCCCTTTGAGACCGGCGGCAACAC
TACTGGTATCTCCGACGTGACCGTCAGCTACCAAGTGATCACCTCTCTGCTGCTGGGCACGCTCATCTTC
TGCGCGGTGCTGGGCAATGCGTGCGTGGTGGCTGCCATCGCCTTGGAGCGCTCCCTGCAGAACGTGGCCA
ATTATCTTATTGGCTCTTTGGCGGTCACCGACCTCATGGTGTCGGTGTTGGTGCTGCCCATGGCCGCGCT
GTATCAGGTGCTCAACAAGTGGACACTGGGCCAGGTAACCTGCGACCTGTTCATCGCCCTCAACGTGCTG
TGCTGCACCTCATCCATCTTGCACCTGTGCGCCATCGCGCTGGACAGGTACTGGGCCATCACGGACCCCA
TCGACTACGTGAACAAGAGGACGCCCCGGCGCGCCGCTGCGCTCATCTCGCTCACTTGGCTTATTGGCTT
CCTCATCTCTATCCCGCCCATGCTGGGCTGGCGCACCCCGGAAGACCGCTCGGACCCCGACGCATGCACC
ATTAGCAAGGATCATGGCTACACTATCTATTCCACCTTTGGAGCTTTCTACATCCCGCTGCTGCTCATGC
TGGTTCTCTATGGGCGCATATTCCGAGCTGCGCGCTTCCTGAGCTCATATAAGAACGTCTATATCAAGGC
CGACAAGCAGAAGAACGGCATCAAGGCGAACTTCAAGATCCGCCACAACATCGAGGACGGCGGCGTGCAG
CTCGCCTACCACTACCAGCAGAACACCCCCATCGGCGACGGCCCCGTGCTGCTGCCCGACAACCACTACC
TGAGCGTGCAGTCCAAACTTTCGAAAGACCCCAACGAGAAGCGCGATCACATGGTCCTGCTGGAGTTCGT
GACCGCCGCCGGGATCACTCTCGGCATGGACGAGCTGTACAAGGGCGGTACCGGAGGGAGCATGGTGAGC
AAGGGCGAGGAGCTGTTCACCGGGGTGGTGCCCATCCTGGTCGAGCTGGACGGCGACGTAAACGGCCACA
AGTTCAGCGTGTCCGGCGAGGGTGAGGGCGATGCCACCTACGGCAAGCTGACCCTGAAGTTCATCTGCAC
CACCGGCAAGCTGCCCGTGCCCTGGCCCACCCTCGTGACCACCCTGACCTACGGCGTGCAGTGCTTCAGC
CGCTACCCCGACCACATGAAGCAGCACGACTTCTTCAAGTCCGCCATGCCCGAAGGCTACATCCAGGAGC
GCACCATCTTCTTCAAGGACGACGGCAACTACAAGACCCGCGCCGAGGTGAAGTTCGAGGGCGACACCCT
GGTGAACCGCATCGAGCTGAAGGGCATCGACTTCAAGGAGGACGGCAACATCCTGGGGCACAAGCTGGAG
TACAACTGTTTTGACCAACTGCGAGAGAGGAAGACAGTGAAGACGCTGGGCATCATCATGGGCACCTTCA
TCCTCTGCTGGCTGCCCTTCTTCATCGTGGCTCTTGTTCTGCCCTTCTGCGAGAGCAGCTGCCACATGCC
CACCCTGTTGGGCGCCATAATCAATTGGCTGGGCTACTCCAACTCTCTGCTTAACCCCGTCATTTACGCA
TACTTCAACAAGGACTTTCAAAACGCGTTTAAGAAGATCATTAAGTGTAAGTTCTGCCGCCAGTGAGAAT
TCGATATCAAGCTTATCGATAATCAACCTCTGGATTACAAAATTTGTGAAAGATTGACTGGTATTCTTAA
CTATGTTGCTCCTTTTACGCTATGTGGATACGCTGCTTTAATGCCTTTGTATCATGCTATTGCTTCCCGT
ATGGCTTTCATTTTCTCCTCCTTGTATAAATCCTGGTTGCTGTCTCTTTATGAGGAGTTGTGGCCCGTTG
TCAGGCAACGTGGCGTGGTGTGCACTGTGTTTGCTGACGCAACCCCCACTGGTTGGGGCATTGCCACCAC
CTGTCAGCTCCTTTCCGGGACTTTCGCTTTCCCCCTCCCTATTGCCACGGCGGAACTCATCGCCGCCTGC
CTTGCCCGCTGCTGGACAGGGGCTCGGCTGTTGGGCACTGACAATTCCGTGGTGTTGTCGGGGAAATCAT
CGTCCTTTCCTTGGCTGCTCGCCTGTGTTGCCACCTGGATTCTGCGCGGGACGTCCTTCTGCTACGTCCC
TTCGGCCCTCAATCCAGCGGACCTTCCTTCCCGCGGCCTGCTGCCGGCTCTGCGGCCTCTTCCGCGTCTT
CGCCTTCGCCCTCAGACGAGTCGGATCTCCCTTTGGGCCGCCTCCCCGCATCGATACCGTCGACCCGGGC
GGCCGCTCATAAAGCTCGACTGTGCCTTCTAGTTGCCAGCCATCTGTTGTTTGCCCCTCCCCCGTGCCTT
CCTTGACCCTGGAAGGTGCCACTCCCACTGTCCTTTCCTAATAAAATGAGGAAATTGCATCGCATTGTCT
GAGTAGGTGTCATTCTATTCTGGGGGGTGGGGTGGGGCAGGACAGCAAGGGGGAGGATTGGGAAGACAAT
AGCAGGCATGCTGGGGATGCGGTCCGGACTGTACAATTGCATTCATTTTATGTTTCAGGTTCAGGGGGAG
ATGTGGGAGGTTTTTTAAAGCAAGTAAAACCTCTACAAATGTGGTAAAATCGATAAGGATCTTCCTAGAG
CATGGCTACGTAGATAAGTAGCATGGCGGGTTAATCATTAACTACAAGGAACCCCTAGTGATGGAGTTGG
CCACTCCCTCTCTGCGCGCTCGCTCGCTCACTGAGGCCGGGCGACCAAAGGTCGCCCGACGCCCGGGCTT
TGCCCGGGCGGCCTCAGTGAGCGAGCGAGCGCGCAGCTGCATTAATGAATCGGCCAACGCGCGGGGAGAG
GCGGTTTGCGTATTGGGCGCTCTTCCGCTTCCTCGCTCACTGACTCGCTGCGCTCGGTCGTTCGGCTGCG
GCGAGCGGTATCAGCTCACTCAAAGGCGGTAATACGGTTATCCACAGAATCAGGGGATAACGCAGGAAAG
AACATGTGAGCAAAAGGCCAGCAAAAGGCCAGGAACCGTAAAAAGGCCGCGTTGCTGGCGTTTTTCCATA
GGCTCCGCCCCCCTGACGAGCATCACAAAAATCGACGCTCAAGTCAGAGGTGGCGAAACCCGACAGGACT
ATAAAGATACCAGGCGTTTCCCCCTGGAAGCTCCCTCGTGCGCTCTCCTGTTCCGACCCTGCCGCTTACC
GGATACCTGTCCGCCTTTCTCCCTTCGGGAAGCGTGGCGCTTTCTCATAGCTCACGCTGTAGGTATCTCA
GTTCGGTGTAGGTCGTTCGCTCCAAGCTGGGCTGTGTGCACGAACCCCCCGTTCAGCCCGACCGCTGCGC
CTTATCCGGTAACTATCGTCTTGAGTCCAACCCGGTAAGACACGACTTATCGCCACTGGCAGCAGCCACT
GGTAACAGGATTAGCAGAGCGAGGTATGTAGGCGGTGCTACAGAGTTCTTGAAGTGGTGGCCTAACTACG
GCTACACTAGAAGAACAGTATTTGGTATCTGCGCTCTGCTGAAGCCAGTTACCTTCGGAAAAAGAGTTGG
TAGCTCTTGATCCGGCAAACAAACCACCGCTGGTAGCGGTGGTTTTTTTGTTTGCAAGCAGCAGATTACG
CGCAGAAAAAAAGGATCTCAAGAAGATCCTTTGATCTTTTCTACGGGGTCTGACGCTCAGTGGAACGAAA
ACTCACGTTAAGGGATTTTGGTCATGAGATTATCAAAAAGGATCTTCACCTAGATCCTTTTAAATTAAAA
ATGAAGTTTTAAATCAATCTAAAGTATATATGAGTAAACTTGGTCTGACAGTTACCAATGCTTAATCAGT
GAGGCACCTATCTCAGCGATCTGTCTATTTCGTTCATCCATAGTTGCCTGACTCCCCGTCGTGTAGATAA
CTACGATACGGGAGGGCTTACCATCTGGCCCCAGTGCTGCAATGATACCGCGAGACCCACGCTCACCGGC
TCCAGATTTATCAGCAATAAACCAGCCAGCCGGAAGGGCCGAGCGCAGAAGTGGTCCTGCAACTTTATCC
GCCTCCATCCAGTCTATTAATTGTTGCCGGGAAGCTAGAGTAAGTAGTTCGCCAGTTAATAGTTTGCGCA
ACGTTGTTGCCATTGCTACAGGCATCGTGGTGTCACGCTCGTCGTTTGGTATGGCTTCATTCAGCTCCGG
TTCCCAACGATCAAGGCGAGTTACATGATCCCCCATGTTGTGCAAAAAAGCGGTTAGCTCCTTCGGTCCT
CCGATCGTTGTCAGAAGTAAGTTGGCCGCAGTGTTATCACTCATGGTTATGGCAGCACTGCATAATTCTC
TTACTGTCATGCCATCCGTAAGATGCTTTTCTGTGACTGGTGAGTACTCAACCAAGTCATTCTGAGAATA
GTGTATGCGGCGACCGAGTTGCTCTTGCCCGGCGTCAATACGGGATAATACCGCGCCACATAGCAGAACT
TTAAAAGTGCTCATCATTGGAAAACGTTCTTCGGGGCGAAAACTCTCAAGGATCTTACCGCTGTTGAGAT
CCAGTTCGATGTAACCCACTCGTGCACCCAACTGATCTTCAGCATCTTTTACTTTCACCAGCGTTTCTGG
GTGAGCAAAAACAGGAAGGCAAAATGCCGCAAAAAAGGGAATAAGGGCGACACGGAAATGTTGAATACTC
ATACTCTTCCTTTTTCAATATTATTGAAGCATTTATCAGGGTTATTGTCTCATGAGCGGATACATATTTG
AATGTATTTAGAAAAATAAACAAATAGGGGTTCCGCGCACATTTCCCCGAAAAGTGCCACCTAAATTGTA
AGCGTTAATATTTTGTTAAAATTCGCGTTAAATTTTTGTTAAATCAGCTCATTTTTTAACCAATAGGCCG
AAATCGGCAAAATCCCTTATAAATCAAAAGAATAGACCGAGATAGGGT
[37 nt withheld, positions 5967-6003]
AAAGAACGTGGACTCCAACGTCAAAGGGCGAAAAACCGTCTATCA
